Addgene plasmid #106138: pCfB4848
Purpose: (Empty Backbone) EasyCloneYALI system-based yeast integrative vector carrying loxP-flanked nourseothricin-resistance marker, integration into Yarrowia lipolytica chromosomal location IntB, USER site for cloning, amp resistance
Depositing lab: Irina Borodina. Depositing organization: Danmarks Tekniske Universitet. Publication: EasyCloneYALI: CRISPR/Cas9-Based Synthetic Toolbox for Engineering of the Yeast Yarrowia lipolytica. Holkenbrink C, Dam MI, Kildegaard KR, Beder J, Dahlin J, Domenech Belda D, Borodina I. Biotechnol J. 2018 Jan 29. doi: 10.1002/biot.201700543. PubMed 29377615.
Backbone
  Vector backbone: Unknown
  Vector type: Yeast Expression
  Selectable markers: nourseothricin
Growth in bacteria
  Bacterial resistance: Ampicillin, 100 μg/mL
  Growth temperature: 37°C
  Growth strain: DH5alpha
  Copy number: High Copy
Gene/Insert
  Gene/Insert name: None
Terms and licenses: Academic/Nonprofit Terms; Industry Terms: Not Available to Industry
Depositor comments: Selectable marker: nourseothricin
How to cite: pCfB4848 was a gift from Irina Borodina (Addgene plasmid # 106138 ; http://n2t.net/addgene:106138 ; RRID:Addgene_106138)
