[The description below was written by a language model from this plasmid's Addgene catalogue record and the feature table of its GenBank file.]
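Description:
pCfB4848 is an empty integrative backbone from the EasyCloneYALI toolbox for engineering the oleaginous yeast Yarrowia lipolytica. It is a 6,585 bp circular plasmid that is propagated in E. coli through a high-copy ColE1/pUC-type origin and selected with ampicillin via the bla gene under its own promoter. No yeast replication origin is annotated, consistent with its design as a vector that must integrate into the chromosome, specifically at the site designated IntB, to be maintained. The parental backbone is listed as unknown.

The record states that the plasmid carries a nourseothricin-resistance marker flanked by loxP sites and a USER cloning site for inserting promoters and genes of interest; no insert is present. The feature table annotates two loxP sites in the same orientation about 1.3 kb apart, with a CYC1 terminator primer site between them, which fits a marker cassette in that interval. The marker coding sequence, its promoter, the IntB homology arms and the USER site itself are not annotated. Directly repeated loxP sites allow Cre recombinase to excise the marker after integration, so nourseothricin selection can be reused in later rounds of engineering. Two minimal FRT sites, which support FLP-mediated excision, lie on either side of the bacterial AmpR/ori segment, but the record does not explain their role.

Typical use is to clone expression cassettes into the USER site, integrate the construct into the IntB locus under nourseothricin selection, and optionally remove the marker with Cre.
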