LOCUS       Exported 6585 bp ds-DNA circular SYN 12-MAY-2021
DEFINITION  EasyCloneYALI system-based yeast integrative vector carrying
            loxP-flanked nourseothricin-resistance marker, integration into
            Yarrowia lipolytica chromosomal location IntB, USER site for
            cloning, amp resistance.
ACCESSION   .
VERSION     .
KEYWORDS    pCfB4848
SOURCE      synthetic DNA construct
  ORGANISM  synthetic DNA construct
REFERENCE   1 (bases 1 to 6585)
  AUTHORS   Holkenbrink C, Dam MI, Kildegaard KR, Beder J, Dahlin J, Domenech
            Belda D, Borodina I
  TITLE     EasyCloneYALI: CRISPR/Cas9-Based Synthetic Toolbox for Engineering
            of the Yeast Yarrowia lipolytica.
  JOURNAL   Biotechnol J. 2018 Jan 29. doi: 10.1002/biot.201700543.
  PUBMED    29377615
REFERENCE   2 (bases 1 to 6585)
  AUTHORS   .
  TITLE     Direct Submission
  JOURNAL   Exported May 12, 2021 from SnapGene Server 1.1.58
            http://www.snapgene.com
FEATURES             Location/Qualifiers
     source          1..6585
                     /organism="synthetic DNA construct"
                     /mol_type="other DNA"
     protein_bind    complement(1828..1861)
                     /label=loxP
                     /bound_moiety="Cre recombinase"
                     /note="Cre-mediated recombination occurs in the 8-bp core
                     sequence (GCATACAT)."
     primer_bind     complement(2979..2997)
                     /label=CYC1
                     /note="CYC1 transcription termination signal, reverse
                     primer"
     protein_bind    complement(3196..3229)
                     /label=loxP
                     /bound_moiety="Cre recombinase"
                     /note="Cre-mediated recombination occurs in the 8-bp core
                     sequence (GCATACAT)."
     protein_bind    complement(3780..3813)
                     /label=FRT (minimal)
                     /bound_moiety="FLP recombinase from the Saccharomyces
                     cerevisiae 2u plasmid"
                     /note="supports FLP-mediated excision but not integration
                     (Turan and Bode, 2011)"
     primer_bind     complement(4020..4039)
                     /label=pENTR-R
                     /note="pENTR vectors, reverse primer"
     primer_bind     complement(4045..4064)
                     /label=Kan-R
                     /note="Kanamycin resistance gene, reverse primer"
     promoter        4106..4197
                     /gene="bla"
                     /label=AmpR promoter
     CDS             4198..5058
                     /codon_start=1
                     /gene="bla"
                     /product="beta-lactamase"
                     /label=AmpR
                     /note="confers resistance to ampicillin, carbenicillin, and
                     related antibiotics"
                     /translation="MSIQHFRVALIPFFAAFCLPVFAHPETLVKVKDAEDQLGARVGYI
                     ELDLNSGKILESFRPEERFPMMSTFKVLLCGAVLSRIDAGQEQLGRRIHYSQNDLVEYS
                     PVTEKHLTDGMTVRELCSAAITMSDNTAANLLLTTIGGPKELTAFLHNMGDHVTRLDRW
                     EPELNEAIPNDERDTTMPVAMATTLRKLLTGELLTLASRQQLIDWMEADKVAGPLLRSA
                     LPAGWFIADKSGAGERGSRGIIAALGPDGKPSRIVVIYTTGSQATMDERNRQIAEIGAS
                     LIKHW"
     primer_bind     complement(4416..4435)
                     /label=Amp-R
                     /note="Ampicillin resistance gene, reverse primer"
     rep_origin      5180..5768
                     /direction=RIGHT
                     /label=ori
                     /note="high-copy-number ColE1/pMB1/pBR322/pUC origin of
                     replication"
     primer_bind     5669..5688
                     /label=pBR322ori-F
                     /note="pBR322 origin, forward primer"
     primer_bind     5922..5939
                     /label=L4440
                     /note="L4440 vector, forward primer"
     primer_bind     6037..6054
                     /label=M13 Forward
                     /note="In lacZ gene. Also called M13-F20 or M13 (-21)
                     Forward"
     primer_bind     6038..6054
                     /label=M13 fwd
                     /note="common sequencing primer, one of multiple similar
                     variants"
     protein_bind    6524..6557
                     /label=FRT (minimal)
                     /bound_moiety="FLP recombinase from the Saccharomyces
                     cerevisiae 2u plasmid"
                     /note="supports FLP-mediated excision but not integration
                     (Turan and Bode, 2011)"
ORIGIN
        1 gaatgcgtgc gatcccacag ttctcactca gatcatggag actctaacct tgagacatca
       61 attatcagct ctcgaggata atgttagtgc agttccagga ctcattgtgc aactgtcacc
      121 acggcatttt gggtctgttc ttttgaagta cagaaatatc ctcattgttg gtatactttg
      181 ggactttttc ttgttacaga agaataaaaa aacctcgact gatgtactaa ttacatggtt
      241 aacatcccca aggtcaaagt acagatattg taccgacttc tgaaatttgt gggatccaca
      301 cacggacctc tgcgatgata caatatcatg gttccatggt ctcttgaatc acaccactca
      361 ataataaaca ccagctcttt caatccaact tagctttctt ccacttgaac ataggccatc
      421 cccccttctt tctattttac ataaatagca agatccttac ccctacatgt ctcataacac
      481 aatctcaact tgacttccca taagaagttc actacgtgca acgcttacgc aactaacatg
      541 aatgaatacg atatacatca aagactatga tacgcagtat tgcacactgt acgagtaagg
      601 gcactagcca ctgcactcaa gtgaaaccgt tgcccgggta cgagtatgag tatgtacagt
      661 atgtttagta ttgtacttgg acaatgcttg tatcgtacat tctcaagtgt caaacataaa
      721 tatccgttgc tatatcctcg caccaccacg tagctcgcta tatccctgtg ttgaatccat
      781 ccatcttgga ttgccaattg tgcacacaga accgggcact cacttcccca tccacacttc
      841 aacggaatgc gtgcgatcgc gtgcattcct tctgttcgga atcaacctca aggttaacgg
      901 ccacgatccc ctcgttgtta ctcttggtca gcccattgtc ggtaacgctg gctttgctaa
      961 ctgggtcgat aaactcttct ttggccagga gaaccccgat gtctccaagg tgtccaaaga
     1021 ccgaaagctc taccgaatca cccaccgagg agatatcgtc cctcaagtgc ccttctggga
     1081 cggttaccag cactgctctg gtgaggtctt tattgactgg cccctgatcc accctcctct
     1141 ctccaacgtt gtcatgtgcc agggccagag caataaacag tgctctgccg gtaacactct
     1201 gctccagcag gtcaatgtga ttggaaacca tctgcagtac ttcgtcaccg agggtgtctg
     1261 tggtatctaa gctatttatc actctttaca acttctacct caactatcta ctttaataaa
     1321 tgaatatcgt ttattctcta tgattactgt atatgcgttc ctctaagaca aatcgaaacc
     1381 agcatgcgat cgaatggcat acaaaagttt cttccgaagt tgatcaatgt cctgatagtc
     1441 aggcagcttg agaagattga cacaggtgga ggccgtaggg aaccgatcaa cctgtctacc
     1501 agcgttacga atggcaaatg acgggttcaa agccttgaat ccttgcaatg gtgccttgga
     1561 tactgatgtc acaaacttaa gaagcagccg cttgtcctct tcctcgaaac tctcaaacac
     1621 agtccagaag tcctttatag tttgatctgt atccagatag cctccgtaat tggtgtgtgt
     1681 cttcaaatcc cagacgtcca cattggcatg tcctccactg ataagcattt gaagttcatc
     1741 tgcgttgaac attgagaccc acgaagggtc aatgagctgg tatagaccgc ccaagaatgc
     1801 atctgagaac agctgaagct tcgtacgata acttcgtata atgtatgcta tacgaagtta
     1861 tagagaccgg gttggcggcg catttgtgtc ccaaaaaaca gccccaattg ccccaattga
     1921 ccccaaattg acccagtagc gggcccaacc ccggcgagag cccccttctc cccacatatc
     1981 aaacctcccc cggttcccac acttgccgtt aagggcgtag ggtactgcag tctggaatct
     2041 acgcttgttc agactttgta ctagtttctt tgtctggcca tccgggtaac ccatgccgga
     2101 cgcaaaatag actactgaaa atttttttgc tttgtggttg ggactttagc caagggtata
     2161 aaagaccacc gtccccgaat tacctttcct cttcttttct ctctctcctt gtcaactcac
     2221 acccgaaatc gttaagcatt tccttctgag tataagaatc attcaaaatg gtgagtttca
     2281 gaggcagcag caattgccac gggctttgag cacacggccg ggtgtggtcc cattcccatc
     2341 gacacaagac gccacgtcat ccgaccagca ctttttgcag tactaaccgc agggtactac
     2401 tttggatgat actgcttaca gatacagaac ttctgttcca ggtgatgctg aagctattga
     2461 agctttggat ggttctttca ctactgacac tgttttcaga gttactgcta ctggtgatgg
     2521 tttcactttg agagaagttc cagttgatcc accattgact aaggtttttc cagatgatga
     2581 atccgatgac gaatctgatg atggtgaaga tggtgatcca gattctagaa cttttgttgc
     2641 ttatggtgat gacggtgact tggctggttt tgttgttgtt tcttattctg gttggaatag
     2701 aagattgacc gtcgaagata ttgaagttgc tccagaacat agaggtcatg gtgttggtag
     2761 agctttgatg ggtttggcta ctgaatttgc tagagaaaga ggtgctggtc atttgtggtt
     2821 ggaagttact aatgttaacg ctccagctat tcatgcctat agaagaatgg gttttacctt
     2881 gtgtggtttg gatactgcat tatacgatgg tactgcatca gatggtgaac aagccttgta
     2941 tatgtctatg ccatgtccat gatcatgtaa ttagttatgt cacgcttaca ttcacgccct
     3001 ccccccacat ccgctctaac cgaaaaggaa ggagttagac aacctgaagt ctaggtccct
     3061 atttattttt ttatagttat gttagtatta agaacgttat ttatatttca aatttttctt
     3121 ttttttctgt acagacgcgt gtacgcatgt aacattatac tgaaaacctt gcttgagaag
     3181 gttttgggac gctcgataac ttcgtataat gtatgctata cgaagttatg tgatatcaga
     3241 tccactagtg gcctacctgc tcctgcacct aagttcgtca aaatcggttt tactcagaga
     3301 atcaacaacc ctaccaactg tacatactgc taaccctgat tctttgaata accccaataa
     3361 ggctcctgct gacccttctg ccgttctagg aaaccagctt gttgagtacg ctgtgaacat
     3421 cactcttggt atacccggtc agcccttctc agttcagatt gacacaggct cgtctgactt
     3481 gtgggtgaag agtgacggct cctccggtgc attcaacaag aaggcttctt ctacttttca
     3541 ggaggacgtt cccaacggct ttgcaattgc ccacggagac aaaacctctg ccattggaga
     3601 ttgggtcaaa gataccatca atatcggtgg tgttagtatt gaccagtata gtattgacca
     3661 gtatgagttc gccatggcta ctcagacaaa tactgacccg gtttttggta tcggctaccc
     3721 gagcaacgag gcgtcttatg atcgcgtgca ttcgcggccg catttaaatc cccacttcag
     3781 aagttcctat actttctaga gaataggaac ttcactatag agtcgaataa gggcgacacc
     3841 ccataattag cccgggcgaa aggcccagtc tttcgactga gcctttcgtt ttatttgatg
     3901 cctggcagtt ccctactctc gcatggggag tccccacact accatcggcg ctacggcgtt
     3961 tcacttctga gttcggcatg gggtcaggtg ggaccaccgc gctactgccg ccaggcaaac
     4021 aaggggtgtt atgagccata ttcaggtata aatgggctcg cgataatgtt cagaattggt
     4081 taattggttg taacactgac ccctatttgt ttatttttct aaatacattc aaatatgtat
     4141 ccgctcatga gacaataacc ctgataaatg cttcaataat attgaaaaag gaagaatatg
     4201 agtattcaac atttccgtgt cgcccttatt cccttttttg cggcattttg ccttcctgtt
     4261 tttgctcacc cagaaacgct ggtgaaagta aaagatgctg aagatcagtt gggtgcacga
     4321 gtgggttaca tcgaactgga tctcaacagc ggtaagatcc ttgagagttt tcgccccgaa
     4381 gaacgttttc caatgatgag cacttttaaa gttctgctat gtggcgcggt attatcccgt
     4441 attgacgccg ggcaagagca actcggtcgc cgcatacact attctcagaa tgacttggtt
     4501 gagtactcac cagtcacaga aaagcatctt acggatggca tgacagtaag agaattatgc
     4561 agtgctgcca taaccatgag tgataacact gcggccaact tacttctgac aacgatcgga
     4621 ggaccgaagg agctaaccgc ttttttgcac aacatggggg atcatgtaac tcgccttgat
     4681 cgttgggaac cggagctgaa tgaagccata ccaaacgacg agcgtgacac cacgatgcct
     4741 gtagcgatgg caacaacgtt gcgcaaacta ttaactggcg aactacttac tctagcttcc
     4801 cggcaacaat taatagactg gatggaggcg gataaagttg caggaccact tctgcgctcg
     4861 gcccttccgg ctggctggtt tattgctgat aaatccggag ccggtgagcg tggttctcgc
     4921 ggtatcatcg cagcgctggg gccagatggt aagccctccc gtatcgtagt tatctacacg
     4981 acggggagtc aggcaactat ggatgaacga aatagacaga tcgctgagat aggtgcctca
     5041 ctgattaagc attggtaagc agagcattac gctgacttga cgggacggcg caagctcatg
     5101 accaaaatcc cttaacgtga gttacgcgcg cgtcgttcca ctgagcgtca gaccccgtag
     5161 aaaagatcaa aggatcttct tgagatcctt tttttctgcg cgtaatctgc tgcttgcaaa
     5221 caaaaaaacc accgctacca gcggtggttt gtttgccgga tcaagagcta ccaactcttt
     5281 ttccgaaggt aactggcttc agcagagcgc agataccaaa tactgttctt ctagtgtagc
     5341 cgtagttagc ccaccacttc aagaactctg tagcaccgcc tacatacctc gctctgctaa
     5401 tcctgttacc agtggctgct gccagtggcg ataagtcgtg tcttaccggg ttggactcaa
     5461 gacgatagtt accggataag gcgcagcggt cgggctgaac ggggggttcg tgcacacagc
     5521 ccagcttgga gcgaacgacc tacaccgaac tgagatacct acagcgtgag ctatgagaaa
     5581 gcgccacgct tcccgaaggg agaaaggcgg acaggtatcc ggtaagcggc agggtcggaa
     5641 caggagagcg cacgagggag cttccagggg gaaacgcctg gtatctttat agtcctgtcg
     5701 ggtttcgcca cctctgactt gagcgtcgat ttttgtgatg ctcgtcaggg gggcggagcc
     5761 tatggaaaaa cgccagcaac gcggcctttt tacggttcct ggccttttgc tggccttttg
     5821 ctcacatgtt ctttcctgcg ttatcccctg attctgtgga taaccgtatt accgcctttg
     5881 agtgagctga taccgctcgc cgcagccgaa cgaccgagcg cagcgagtca gtgagcgagg
     5941 aagcggaagg cgagagtagg gaactgccag gcatcaaact aagcagaagg cccctgacgg
     6001 atggcctttt tgcgtttcta caaactcttt ctgtgttgta aaacgacggc cagtcttaag
     6061 ctcgggcccc ctgggcggtt ctgataacga gtaatcgtta atccgcaaat aacgtaaaaa
     6121 cccgcttcgg cgggtttttt tatgggggga gtttagggaa agagcatttg tcagaatatt
     6181 taagggcgcc tgtcactttg cttgatatat gagaattatt taaccttata aatgagaaaa
     6241 aagcaacgca ctttaaataa gatacgttgc tttttcgatt gatgaacacc tataattaaa
     6301 ctattcatct attatttatg attttttgta tatacaatat ttctagtttg ttaaagagaa
     6361 ttaagaaaat aaatctcgaa aataataaag ggaaaatcag tttttgatat caaaattata
     6421 catgtcaacg ataatacaaa atataataca aactataaga tgttatcagt atttattatg
     6481 catttagaat aaattttgtg tcgcccttat tcgactcact atagaagttc ctattctcta
     6541 gaaagtatag gaacttcact tcattttatt taaatttgcg gccgc
//
